>Addgene plasmid #189753 | pmScarlet3_C1 | addgene full sequence | sequence record 375291 | Addgene NGS Result
ACTAATTTTTTTTATTTATGCAGAGGCCGAGGCCGCCTCGGCCTCTGAGCTATTCCAGAAGTAGTGAGGA
GGCTTTTTTGGAGGCCTAGGCTTTTGCAAAGATCGATCAAGAGACAGGATGAGGATCGTTTCGCATGATT
GAACAAGATGGATTGCACGCAGGTTCTCCGGCCGCTTGGGTGGAGAGGCTATTCGGCTATGACTGGGCAC
AACAGACAATCGGCTGCTCTGATGCCGCCGTGTTCCGGCTGTCAGCGCAGGGGCGCCCGGTTCTTTTTGT
CAAGACCGACCTGTCCGGTGCCCTGAATGAACTGCAAGACGAGGCAGCGCGGCTATCGTGGCTGGCCACG
ACGGGCGTTCCTTGCGCAGCTGTGCTCGACGTTGTCACTGAAGCGGGAAGGGACTGGCTGCTATTGGGCG
AAGTGCCGGGGCAGGATCTCCTGTCATCTCACCTTGCTCCTGCCGAGAAAGTATCCATCATGGCTGATGC
AATGCGGCGGCTGCATACGCTTGATCCGGCTACCTGCCCATTCGACCACCAAGCGAAACATCGCATCGAG
CGAGCACGTACTCGGATGGAAGCCGGTCTTGTCGATCAGGATGATCTGGACGAAGAGCATCAGGGGCTCG
CGCCAGCCGAACTGTTCGCCAGGCTCAAGGCGAGCATGCCCGACGGCGAGGATCTCGTCGTGACCCATGG
CGATGCCTGCTTGCCGAATATCATGGTGGAAAATGGCCGCTTTTCTGGATTCATCGACTGTGGCCGGCTG
GGTGTGGCGGACCGCTATCAGGACATAGCGTTGGCTACCCGTGATATTGCTGAAGAGCTTGGCGGCGAAT
GGGCTGACCGCTTCCTCGTGCTTTACGGTATCGCCGCTCCCGATTCGCAGCGCATCGCCTTCTATCGCCT
TCTTGACGAGTTCTTCTGAGCGGGACTCTGGGGTTCGAAATGACCGACCAAGCGACGCCCAACCTGCCAT
CACGAGATTTCGATTCCACCGCCGCCTTCTATGAAAGGTTGGGCTTCGGAATCGTTTTCCGGGACGCCGG
CTGGATGATCCTCCAGCGCGGGGATCTCATGCTGGAGTTCTTCGCCCACCCTAGGGGGAGGCTAACTGAA
ACACGGAAGGAGACAATACCGGAAGGAACCCGCGCTATGACGGCAATAAAAAGACAGAATAAAACGCACG
GTGTTGGGTCGTTTGTTCATAAACGCGGGGTTCGGTCCCAGGGCTGGCACTCTGTCGATACCCCACCGAG
ACCCCATTGGGGCCAATACGCCCGCGTTTCTTCCTTTTCCCCACCCCACCCCCCAAGTTCGGGTGAAGGC
CCAGGGCTCGCAGCCAACGTCGGGGCGGCAGGCCCTGCCATAGCCTCAGGTTACTCATATATACTTTAGA
TTGATTTAAAACTTCATTTTTAATTTAAAAGGATCTAGGTGAAGATCCTTTTTGATAATCTCATGACCAA
AATCCCTTAACGTGAGTTTTCGTTCCACTGAGCGTCAGACCCCGTAGAAAAGATCAAAGGATCTTCTTGA
GATCCTTTTTTTCTGCGCGTAATCTGCTGCTTGCAAACAAAAAAACCACCGCTACCAGCGGTGGTTTGTT
TGCCGGATCAAGAGCTACCAACTCTTTTTCCGAAGGTAACTGGCTTCAGCAGAGCGCAGATACCAAATAC
TGTTCTTCTAGTGTAGCCGTAGTTAGGCCACCACTTCAAGAACTCTGTAGCACCGCCTACATACCTCGCT
CTGCTAATCCTGTTACCAGTGGCTGCTGCCAGTGGCGATAAGTCGTGTCTTACCGGGTTGGACTCAAGAC
GATAGTTACCGGATAAGGCGCAGCGGTCGGGCTGAACGGGGGGTTCGTGCACACAGCCCAGCTTGGAGCG
AACGACCTACACCGAACTGAGATACCTACAGCGTGAGCTATGAGAAAGCGCCACGCTTCCCGAAGGGAGA
AAGGCGGACAGGTATCCGGTAAGCGGCAGGGTCGGAACAGGAGAGCGCACGAGGGAGCTTCCAGGGGGAA
ACGCCTGGTATCTTTATAGTCCTGTCGGGTTTCGCCACCTCTGACTTGAGCGTCGATTTTTGTGATGCTC
GTCAGGGGGGCGGAGCCTATGGAAAAACGCCAGCAACGCGGCCTTTTTACGGTTCCTGGCCTTTTGCTGG
CCTTTTGCTCACATGTTCTTTCCTGCGTTATCCCCTGATTCTGTGGATAACCGTATTACCGCCATGCATT
AGTTATTAATAGTAATCAATTACGGGGTCATTAGTTCATAGCCCATATATGGAGTTCCGCGTTACATAAC
TTACGGTAAATGGCCCGCCTGGCTGACCGCCCAACGACCCCCGCCCATTGACGTCAATAATGACGTATGT
TCCCATAGTAACGCCAATAGGGACTTTCCATTGACGTCAATGGGTGGAGTATTTACGGTAAACTGCCCAC
TTGGCAGTACATCAAGTGTATCATATGCCAAGTACGCCCCCTATTGACGTCAATGACGGTAAATGGCCCG
CCTGGCATTATGCCCAGTACATGACCTTATGGGACTTTCCTACTTGGCAGTACATCTACGTATTAGTCAT
CGCTATTACCATGGTGATGCGGTTTTGGCAGTACATCAATGGGCGTGGATAGCGGTTTGACTCACGGGGA
TTTCCAAGTCTCCACCCCATTGACGTCAATGGGAGTTTGTTTTGGCACCAAAATCAACGGGACTTTCCAA
AATGTCGTAACAACTCCGCCCCATTGACGCAAATGGGCGGTAGGCGTGTACGGTGGGAGGTCTATATAAG
CAGAGCTGGTTTAGTGAACCGTCAGATCCGCTAGCGCTACCGGTCGCCACCATGGATAGCACCGAGGCAG
TGATCAAGGAGTTCATGCGGTTCAAGGTGCACATGGAGGGCTCCATGAACGGCCACGAGTTCGAGATCGA
GGGCGAGGGCGAGGGCCGCCCCTACGAGGGCACCCAGACCGCCAAGCTGAGGGTGACCAAGGGTGGCCCC
CTGCCCTTCTCCTGGGACATCCTGTCCCCTCAGTTCATGTACGGCTCCAGGGCCTTCACGAAGCACCCCG
CCGACATCCCCGACTACTGGAAGCAGTCCTTCCCCGAGGGCTTCAAGTGGGAGCGCGTGATGAACTTCGA
GGACGGCGGCGCCGTGTCCGTGGCCCAGGACACCTCCCTGGAGGACGGCACCCTGATCTACAAGGTGAAG
CTCCGCGGCACCAACTTCCCTCCTGACGGCCCCGTAATGCAGAAGAAGACAATGGGCTGGGAAGCATCCA
CCGAGCGGTTGTACCCCGAGGACGTCGTGCTGAAGGGCGACATTAAGATGGCCCTGCGCCTGAAGGACGG
CGGCCGCTACCTGGCGGACTTCAAGACCACCTACAGGGCCAAGAAGCCCGTGCAGATGCCCGGCGCCTTC
AACATCGACCGCAAGTTGGACATCACATCCCACAACGAGGACTACACCGTGGTGGAACAGTACGAACGCT
CCGTGGCCCGCCACTCCACCGGCGGCTCCGGTGGCTCCTTGTACAAGTCCGGACTCAGATCTCGAGCTCA
AGCTTCGAATTCTGCAGTCGACGGTACCGCGGGCCCGGGATCCACCGGATCTAGATAACTGATCATAATC
AGCCATACCACATTTGTAGAGGTTTTACTTGCTTTAAAAAACCTCCCACACCTCCCCCTGAACCTGAAAC
ATAAAATGAATGCAATTGTTGTTGTTAACTTGTTTATTGCAGCTTATAATGGTTACAAATAAAGCAATAG
CATCACAAATTTCACAAATAAAGCATTTTTTTCACTGCATTCTAGTTGTGGTTTGTCCAAACTCATCAAT
GTATCTTAAGGCGTAAATTGTAAGCGTTAATATTTTGTTAAAATTCGCGTTAAATTTTTGTTAAATCAGC
TCATTTTTTAACCAATAGGCCGAAATCGGCAAAATCCCTTATAAATCAAAAGAATAGACCGAGATAGGGT
[37 nt withheld, positions 3991-4027]
AAAGAACGTGGACTCCAACGTCAAAGG
[49 nt withheld, positions 4055-4103]
T
[91 nt withheld, positions 4105-4195]
G
[124 nt withheld, positions 4197-4320]
CAGGTGGCACTTTTCGGGGAAATGTGCGCGGAACCCCTATTTGTTTATTTTTCTAAATACATTCAAATAT
GTATCCGCTCATGAGACAATAACCCTGATAAATGCTTCAATAATATTGAAAAAGGAAGAGTCCTGAGGCG
GAAAGAACCAGCTGTGGAATGTGTGTCAGTTAGGGTGTGGAAAGTCCCCAGGCTCCCCAGCAGGCAGAAG
TATGCAAAGCATGCATCTCAATTAGTCAGCAACCAGGTGTGGAAAGTCCCCAGGCTCCCCAGCAGGCAGA
AGTATGCAAAGCATGCATCTCAATTAGTCAGCAACCATAGTCCCGCCCCTAACTCCGCCCATCCCGCCCC
TAACTCCGCCCAGTTCCGCCCATTCTCCGCCCCATGGCTG
Features (pLannotate 1.2.2; 14 found; start..end, strand, type, name):
    135..929     +  CDS            NeoR/KanR: aminoglycoside phosphotransferase from Tn5; aph(3')-II (or nptII); confers resistance to neomycin, kanamycin, and G418 (Geneticin®)
    950..1102    +  CDS            ble (fragment): BLE_KLEPN - Experimental evidence at protein level: Swiss-Prot protein existence level 1. Binding protein with a strong affinity to the bleomycin family of antibiotics. Binds to CL990; an antimitotic-antibiotic compound. From Klebsiella pneumoniae.
   1161..1208    +  polyA_signal   HSV TK poly(A) signal: herpes simplex virus thymidine kinase polyadenylation signal (Cole and Stacy, 1985)
   1299..1315    -  polyA_signal   bGH poly(A) signal (fragment): bovine growth hormone polyadenylation signal
   1537..2125    +  rep_origin     ori: high-copy-number ColE1/pMB1/pBR322/pUC origin of replication
   2300..2603    +  enhancer       CMV enhancer: human cytomegalovirus immediate early enhancer
   2604..2807    +  promoter       CMV promoter: human cytomegalovirus (CMV) immediate early promoter
   2852..3522    +  CDS            mScarlet-2I (fragment): mScarlet-I derivative in which the N- and C-termini have been modified to reduce cytotoxicity (Valbuena et al., 2020) preserves the original mammalian codon optimization
   3548..3613    +  misc_feature   MCS: multiple cloning site
   3630..3714    +  CDS            large T antigen (fragment): large T antigen from SV40 (simian virus 40)
   3737..3858    +  polyA_signal   SV40 poly(A) signal: SV40 polyadenylation signal
   3892..4320    -  rep_origin     f1 ori (sequence partly withheld): f1 bacteriophage origin of replication; arrow indicates direction of (+) strand synthesis
   4347..4451    +  promoter       AmpR promoter: bla
   4453..100     +  promoter       SV40 promoter (across the origin): SV40 enhancer and early promoter
