[The description below was written by a language model from this plasmid's Addgene catalogue record and pLannotate feature annotations shown in this document.]
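Description:
pmScarlet3_C1 is a 4.7 kb mammalian expression and cloning vector built on the classic C1-type backbone. It is designed for making fusions in which the synthetic red fluorescent protein mScarlet3 sits at the N-terminus of a protein of interest. It is maintained in E. coli as a high-copy plasmid through a ColE1/pUC-type origin and selected with kanamycin. An f1 phage origin is also present. Selection relies on a single Tn5 aminoglycoside phosphotransferase (NeoR/KanR) gene preceded by both a bacterial bla promoter and the SV40 enhancer/early promoter, and terminated by the HSV TK polyadenylation signal. The same cassette therefore gives kanamycin resistance in bacteria and can give G418 resistance in transfected mammalian cells.

The expression unit consists of the human CMV immediate-early enhancer and promoter driving the mScarlet3 open reading frame. A multiple cloning site follows directly, and then the SV40 polyadenylation signal. Inserting a coding sequence in frame into the cloning site yields an mScarlet3-tagged fusion protein, while the unmodified plasmid expresses the fluorescent protein alone and can serve as a red marker or control.

The automated annotation labels the fluorescent protein region as a fragment of mScarlet-2I, which most likely reflects sequence similarity among mScarlet family members rather than a different insert. The short hits to ble, the bGH poly(A) signal and SV40 large T antigen appear to be partial matches to backbone remnants rather than functional elements. The record describes mScarlet3 as a bright, fast-maturing red fluorescent protein, which suits the vector to live-cell fluorescence imaging of tagged proteins.
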