Addgene plasmid #189753: pmScarlet3_C1
Purpose: C1 Cloning vector for mammalian cells incorporating mScarlet3 red fluorescent protein
Depositing lab: Dorus Gadella. Depositing organization: University of Amsterdam. Publication: mScarlet3: a brilliant and fast-maturing red fluorescent protein. Gadella TWJ Jr, van Weeren L, Stouthamer J, Hink MA, Wolters AHG, Giepmans BNG, Aumonier S, Dupuy J, Royant A. Nat Methods. 2023 Apr;20(4):541-545. doi: 10.1038/s41592-023-01809-y. Epub 2023 Mar 27. PubMed 36973546.
Backbone
  Vector backbone: pC1
  Vector type: Mammalian Expression
Growth in bacteria
  Bacterial resistance: Kanamycin, 50 μg/mL
  Growth temperature: 37°C
  Growth strain: DH5alpha
  Copy number: High Copy
Gene/Insert
  Gene/Insert name: mScarlet3
  Species: Synthetic
  Promoter: CMV
  Cloning method: Restriction Enzyme; 5′ cloning site unknown (unknown if destroyed)
Terms and licenses: Academic/Nonprofit Terms; Industry Terms: Not Available to Industry
How to cite: pmScarlet3_C1 was a gift from Dorus Gadella (Addgene plasmid # 189753 ; http://n2t.net/addgene:189753 ; RRID:Addgene_189753)
